Addgene plasmid #49861: pDEST-mCherry-GJA1-20k-N1
Purpose: Encodes C-terminal fragment of human connexin 43 initiating at M213 with a V5 C-terminal fusion tag
Depositing lab: Robin Shaw. Depositing organization: Cedars-Sinai Medical Center. Publication: Autoregulation of Connexin43 Gap Junction Formation by Internally Translated Isoforms. Smyth JW, Shaw RM. Cell Rep. 2013 Nov 5. pii: S2211-1247(13)00578-0. doi: 10.1016/j.celrep.2013.10.009. PubMed 24210816.
Backbone
  Vector backbone: pmcherry-N1
  Backbone manufacturer: Clontech
  Backbone size w/o insert (bp): 4722
  Total vector size (bp): 5232
  Modifications to backbone: Gateway reading frame cassette c.1 inserted between Afe I and Sma I sites of MCS.
  Vector type: Mammalian Expression
  Selectable markers: Neomycin (select with G418)
Growth in bacteria
  Bacterial resistance: Kanamycin, 50 μg/mL
  Growth temperature: 37°C
  Growth strain: DH5alpha
  Copy number: High Copy
Gene/Insert
  Gene/Insert name: GJA1-20k (alt names: GJA1; Connexin 43)
  Species: H. sapiens (human)
  Insert size (bp): 510
  Mutation: GJA1-20k corresponds to residues 213 to 382 to Connexin 43. No stop codon to create c-terminal fusion
  GenBank ID: NM_000165.3
  Entrez Gene: GJA1 (a.k.a. AVSD3, CMDR, CX43, EKVP, EKVP3, GJAL, HLHS1, HSS, ODDD, PPKCA)
  Promoter: CMV
  Tag / fusion protein: mCherry (C terminal on backbone)
  Cloning method: Gateway Cloning
  Sequencing primers: 5′ CMV; 3′ mCherrry
Terms and licenses: Academic/Nonprofit Terms; Industry Terms: Not Available to Industry
How to cite: pDEST-mCherry-GJA1-20k-N1 was a gift from Robin Shaw (Addgene plasmid # 49861 ; http://n2t.net/addgene:49861 ; RRID:Addgene_49861)
