[The description below was written by a language model from this plasmid's Addgene catalogue record and pLannotate feature annotations shown in this document.]
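Description:
pDEST-mCherry-GJA1-20k-N1 is a mammalian expression plasmid built on the Clontech pmCherry-N1 backbone, which was first converted into a Gateway destination vector by inserting a reading frame cassette into the multiple cloning site. The insert was then introduced by Gateway recombination. It is propagated in E. coli as a high-copy plasmid from a ColE1/pUC-type origin and also carries an f1 origin. A single NeoR/KanR (aminoglycoside phosphotransferase) gene provides both selections. A bacterial promoter drives it for kanamycin resistance, and the SV40 early promoter with an HSV TK polyadenylation signal drives it for G418 selection of transfected mammalian cells.

The payload is GJA1-20k, a 510 bp fragment of human connexin 43 (GJA1) covering residues 213 to 382. This is the C-terminal portion of the protein, beginning at methionine 213. The associated publication title ties this fragment to internally translated connexin 43 isoforms and the autoregulation of gap junction formation. The fragment sits between attB1 and attB2 recombination sites downstream of the CMV immediate early enhancer and promoter. It lacks a stop codon, so translation reads through into the backbone-encoded mCherry and yields a C-terminal red fluorescent fusion, with the transcript terminated by the SV40 poly(A) signal.

The catalogue purpose line mentions a V5 C-terminal tag. However, the tag field, the plasmid name and the feature table all indicate mCherry, and no V5 epitope is annotated. The construct suits expression and fluorescence-based tracking of the GJA1-20k isoform in cultured mammalian cells.
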