Features (pLannotate 1.2.2; 16 found; start..end, strand, type, name):
     61..364     +  enhancer       CMV enhancer: human cytomegalovirus immediate early enhancer
    365..568     +  promoter       CMV promoter: human cytomegalovirus (CMV) immediate early promoter
    602..626     +  protein_bind   attB1: mutant version of attB; recombination site for the Gateway® BP reaction BP Clonase™
    632..1141    +  CDS            GJA1 (fragment): CXA1_HUMAN - Also known as GJAL. Experimental evidence at protein level: Swiss-Prot protein existence level 1. Gap junction protein that acts as a regulator of bladder capacity. A gap junction consists of a cluster of closely packed pairs of transmembrane channels, the connexons, through which materials of low MW diffuse from one cell to a neighboring cell. May play a critical role in the physiology of hearing by participating in the recycling of potassium to the cochlear endolymph. Negative regulator of bladder functional capacity: acts by enhancing intercellular electrical and chemical trans
   1143..1167    -  protein_bind   attB2: mutant version of attB; recombination site for the Gateway® BP reaction BP Clonase™
   1187..1897    +  CDS            mCherry: monomeric derivative of DsRed fluorescent protein (Shaner et al., 2004) mammalian codon-optimized
   1912..1995    +  CDS            large T antigen (fragment): large T antigen from SV40 (simian virus 40)
   2018..2139    +  polyA_signal   SV40 poly(A) signal: SV40 polyadenylation signal
   2173..2601    -  rep_origin     f1 ori (sequence partly withheld): f1 bacteriophage origin of replication; arrow indicates direction of (+) strand synthesis
   2628..2732    +  promoter       AmpR promoter: bla
   2734..3091    +  promoter       SV40 promoter: SV40 enhancer and early promoter
   3126..3920    +  CDS            NeoR/KanR: aminoglycoside phosphotransferase from Tn5; aph(3')-II (or nptII); confers resistance to neomycin, kanamycin, and G418 (Geneticin®)
   3941..4093    +  CDS            ble (fragment): BLE_KLEPN - Experimental evidence at protein level: Swiss-Prot protein existence level 1. Binding protein with a strong affinity to the bleomycin family of antibiotics. Binds to CL990; an antimitotic-antibiotic compound. From Klebsiella pneumoniae.
   4152..4199    +  polyA_signal   HSV TK poly(A) signal: herpes simplex virus thymidine kinase polyadenylation signal (Cole and Stacy, 1985)
   4290..4306    -  polyA_signal   bGH poly(A) signal (fragment): bovine growth hormone polyadenylation signal
   4528..5116    +  rep_origin     ori: high-copy-number ColE1/pMB1/pBR322/pUC origin of replication
>Addgene plasmid #49861 | pDEST-mCherry-GJA1-20k-N1 | addgene full sequence | sequence record 273778 | Addgene Assembled Sequence
TAGTTATTAATAGTAATCAATTACGGGGTCATTAGTTCATAGCCCATATATGGAGTTCCGCGTTACATAA
CTTACGGTAAATGGCCCGCCTGGCTGACCGCCCAACGACCCCCGCCCATTGACGTCAATAATGACGTATG
TTCCCATAGTAACGCCAATAGGGACTTTCCATTGACGTCAATGGGTGGAGTATTTACGGTAAACTGCCCA
CTTGGCAGTACATCAAGTGTATCATATGCCAAGTACGCCCCCTATTGACGTCAATGACGGTAAATGGCCC
GCCTGGCATTATGCCCAGTACATGACCTTATGGGACTTTCCTACTTGGCAGTACATCTACGTATTAGTCA
TCGCTATTACCATGGTGATGCGGTTTTGGCAGTACATCAATGGGCGTGGATAGCGGTTTGACTCACGGGG
ATTTCCAAGTCTCCACCCCATTGACGTCAATGGGAGTTTGTTTTGGCACCAAAATCAACGGGACTTTCCA
AAATGTCGTAACAACTCCGCCCCATTGACGCAAATGGGCGGTAGGCGTGTACGGTGGGAGGTCTATATAA
GCAGAGCTGGTTTAGTGAACCGTCAGATCCGCTAGCATCAAACAAGTTTGTACAAAAAAGCAGGCTTCAC
CATGCTGGTGGTGTCCTTGGTGTCCCTGGCCTTGAATATCATTGAACTCTTCTATGTTTTCTTCAAGGGC
GTTAAGGATCGGGTTAAGGGAAAGAGCGACCCTTACCATGCGACCAGTGGTGCGCTGAGCCCTGCCAAAG
ACTGTGGGTCTCAAAAATATGCTTATTTCAATGGCTGCTCCTCACCAACCGCTCCCCTCTCGCCTCTATC
TCCTCCTGGGTACAAGCTGGTTACTGGCGACAGAAACAATTCTTCTTGCCGCAATTACAACAAGCAAGCA
AGTGAGCAAAACTGGGCTAATTACAGTGCAGAACAAAATCGACTAGGGCAGGCGGGAAGCACCATCTCTA
ACTCCCATGCACAGCCTTTTGATTTCCCCGATGATAACCAGAATTCAAAAAAACTAGCTGCTGGACATGA
ATTACAGCCACTAGCCATTGTGGACCAGCGACCTTCAAGCAGAGCCAGCAGTCGTGCCAGCAGCAGACCT
CGGCCTGATGACCTGGAGATCTACCCAGCTTTCTTGTACAAAGTGGTTCGATGGGATCCCGCCACCATGG
TGAGCAAGGGCGAGGAGGATAACATGGCCATCATCAAGGAGTTCATGCGCTTCAAGGTGCACATGGAGGG
CTCCGTGAACGGCCACGAGTTCGAGATCGAGGGCGAGGGCGAGGGCCGCCCCTACGAGGGCACCCAGACC
GCCAAGCTGAAGGTGACCAAGGGTGGCCCCCTGCCCTTCGCCTGGGACATCCTGTCCCCTCAGTTCATGT
ACGGCTCCAAGGCCTACGTGAAGCACCCCGCCGACATCCCCGACTACTTGAAGCTGTCCTTCCCCGAGGG
CTTCAAGTGGGAGCGCGTGATGAACTTCGAGGACGGCGGCGTGGTGACCGTGACCCAGGACTCCTCCCTG
CAGGACGGCGAGTTCATCTACAAGGTGAAGCTGCGCGGCACCAACTTCCCCTCCGACGGCCCCGTAATGC
AGAAGAAGACCATGGGCTGGGAGGCCTCCTCCGAGCGGATGTACCCCGAGGACGGCGCCCTGAAGGGCGA
GATCAAGCAGAGGCTGAAGCTGAAGGACGGCGGCCACTACGACGCTGAGGTCAAGACCACCTACAAGGCC
AAGAAGCCCGTGCAGCTGCCCGGCGCCTACAACGTCAACATCAAGTTGGACATCACCTCCCACAACGAGG
ACTACACCATCGTGGAACAGTACGAACGCGCCGAGGGCCGCCACTCCACCGGCGGCATGGACGAGCTGTA
CAAGTAGCGGCCGCGACTCTAGATCATAATCAGCCATACCACATTTGTAGAGGTTTTACTTGCTTTAAAA
AACCTCCCACACCTCCCCCTGAACCTGAAACATAAAATGAATGCAATTGTTGTTGTTAACTTGTTTATTG
CAGCTTATAATGGTTACAAATAAAGCAATAGCATCACAAATTTCACAAATAAAGCATTTTTTTCACTGCA
TTCTAGTTGTGGTTTGTCCAAACTCATCAATGTATCTTAAGGCGTAAATTGTAAGCGTTAATATTTTGTT
AAAATTCGCGTTAAATTTTTGTTAAATCAGCTCATTTTTTAACCAATAGGCCGAAATCGGCAAAATCCCT
TATAAATCAAAAGAATAGACCGAGATAGGGT
[37 nt withheld, positions 2272-2308]
AAAGAACGTGGACTCCAACGTCAAAGG
[49 nt withheld, positions 2336-2384]
T
[91 nt withheld, positions 2386-2476]
G
[124 nt withheld, positions 2478-2601]
CAGGTGGCACTTTTCGGGGAAATGTGCGCGGAACCCCTATTTGTTTATTTTTCTAAATACATTCAAATAT
GTATCCGCTCATGAGACAATAACCCTGATAAATGCTTCAATAATATTGAAAAAGGAAGAGTCCTGAGGCG
GAAAGAACCAGCTGTGGAATGTGTGTCAGTTAGGGTGTGGAAAGTCCCCAGGCTCCCCAGCAGGCAGAAG
TATGCAAAGCATGCATCTCAATTAGTCAGCAACCAGGTGTGGAAAGTCCCCAGGCTCCCCAGCAGGCAGA
AGTATGCAAAGCATGCATCTCAATTAGTCAGCAACCATAGTCCCGCCCCTAACTCCGCCCATCCCGCCCC
TAACTCCGCCCAGTTCCGCCCATTCTCCGCCCCATGGCTGACTAATTTTTTTTATTTATGCAGAGGCCGA
GGCCGCCTCGGCCTCTGAGCTATTCCAGAAGTAGTGAGGAGGCTTTTTTGGAGGCCTAGGCTTTTGCAAA
GATCGATCAAGAGACAGGATGAGGATCGTTTCGCATGATTGAACAAGATGGATTGCACGCAGGTTCTCCG
GCCGCTTGGGTGGAGAGGCTATTCGGCTATGACTGGGCACAACAGACAATCGGCTGCTCTGATGCCGCCG
TGTTCCGGCTGTCAGCGCAGGGGCGCCCGGTTCTTTTTGTCAAGACCGACCTGTCCGGTGCCCTGAATGA
ACTGCAAGACGAGGCAGCGCGGCTATCGTGGCTGGCCACGACGGGCGTTCCTTGCGCAGCTGTGCTCGAC
GTTGTCACTGAAGCGGGAAGGGACTGGCTGCTATTGGGCGAAGTGCCGGGGCAGGATCTCCTGTCATCTC
ACCTTGCTCCTGCCGAGAAAGTATCCATCATGGCTGATGCAATGCGGCGGCTGCATACGCTTGATCCGGC
TACCTGCCCATTCGACCACCAAGCGAAACATCGCATCGAGCGAGCACGTACTCGGATGGAAGCCGGTCTT
GTCGATCAGGATGATCTGGACGAAGAGCATCAGGGGCTCGCGCCAGCCGAACTGTTCGCCAGGCTCAAGG
CGAGCATGCCCGACGGCGAGGATCTCGTCGTGACCCATGGCGATGCCTGCTTGCCGAATATCATGGTGGA
AAATGGCCGCTTTTCTGGATTCATCGACTGTGGCCGGCTGGGTGTGGCGGACCGCTATCAGGACATAGCG
TTGGCTACCCGTGATATTGCTGAAGAGCTTGGCGGCGAATGGGCTGACCGCTTCCTCGTGCTTTACGGTA
TCGCCGCTCCCGATTCGCAGCGCATCGCCTTCTATCGCCTTCTTGACGAGTTCTTCTGAGCGGGACTCTG
GGGTTCGAAATGACCGACCAAGCGACGCCCAACCTGCCATCACGAGATTTCGATTCCACCGCCGCCTTCT
ATGAAAGGTTGGGCTTCGGAATCGTTTTCCGGGACGCCGGCTGGATGATCCTCCAGCGCGGGGATCTCAT
GCTGGAGTTCTTCGCCCACCCTAGGGGGAGGCTAACTGAAACACGGAAGGAGACAATACCGGAAGGAACC
CGCGCTATGACGGCAATAAAAAGACAGAATAAAACGCACGGTGTTGGGTCGTTTGTTCATAAACGCGGGG
TTCGGTCCCAGGGCTGGCACTCTGTCGATACCCCACCGAGACCCCATTGGGGCCAATACGCCCGCGTTTC
TTCCTTTTCCCCACCCCACCCCCCAAGTTCGGGTGAAGGCCCAGGGCTCGCAGCCAACGTCGGGGCGGCA
GGCCCTGCCATAGCCTCAGGTTACTCATATATACTTTAGATTGATTTAAAACTTCATTTTTAATTTAAAA
GGATCTAGGTGAAGATCCTTTTTGATAATCTCATGACCAAAATCCCTTAACGTGAGTTTTCGTTCCACTG
AGCGTCAGACCCCGTAGAAAAGATCAAAGGATCTTCTTGAGATCCTTTTTTTCTGCGCGTAATCTGCTGC
TTGCAAACAAAAAAACCACCGCTACCAGCGGTGGTTTGTTTGCCGGATCAAGAGCTACCAACTCTTTTTC
CGAAGGTAACTGGCTTCAGCAGAGCGCAGATACCAAATACTGTCCTTCTAGTGTAGCCGTAGTTAGGCCA
CCACTTCAAGAACTCTGTAGCACCGCCTACATACCTCGCTCTGCTAATCCTGTTACCAGTGGCTGCTGCC
AGTGGCGATAAGTCGTGTCTTACCGGGTTGGACTCAAGACGATAGTTACCGGATAAGGCGCAGCGGTCGG
GCTGAACGGGGGGTTCGTGCACACAGCCCAGCTTGGAGCGAACGACCTACACCGAACTGAGATACCTACA
GCGTGAGCTATGAGAAAGCGCCACGCTTCCCGAAGGGAGAAAGGCGGACAGGTATCCGGTAAGCGGCAGG
GTCGGAACAGGAGAGCGCACGAGGGAGCTTCCAGGGGGAAACGCCTGGTATCTTTATAGTCCTGTCGGGT
TTCGCCACCTCTGACTTGAGCGTCGATTTTTGTGATGCTCGTCAGGGGGGCGGAGCCTATGGAAAAACGC
CAGCAACGCGGCCTTTTTACGGTTCCTGGCCTTTTGCTGGCCTTTTGCTCACATGTTCTTTCCTGCGTTA
TCCCCTGATTCTGTGGATAACCGTATTACCGCCATGCAT
