>Addgene plasmid #49861 | pDEST-mCherry-GJA1-20k-N1 | addgene partial sequence | sequence record 76811 | CMV-F 5'-CGCAAATGGGCGGTAGGCGTG-3'
AGAGCTGGTTTAGTGAACCGTCAGATCCGCTAGCATCAAACAAGTTTGTACAAAAAAGCAGGCTTCACCA
TGCTGGTGGTGTCCTTGGTGTCCCTGGCCTTGAATATCATTGAACTCTTCTATGTTTTCTTCAAGGGCGT
TAAGGATCGGGTTAAGGGAAAGAGCGACCCTTACCATGCGACCAGTGGTGCGCTGAGCCCTGCCAAAGAC
TGTGGGTCTCAAAAATATGCTTATTTCAATGGCTGCTCCTCACCAACCGCTCCCCTCTCGCCTCTATCTC
CTCCTGGGTACAAGCTGGTTACTGGCGACAGAAACAATTCTTCTTGCCGCAATTACAACAAGCAAGCAAG
TGAGCAAAACTGGGCTAATTACAGTGCAGAACAAAATCGACTAGGGCAGGCGGGAAGCACCATCTCTAAC
TCCCATGCACAGCCTTTTGATTTCCCCGATGATAACCAGAATTCAAAAAAACTAGCTGCTGGACATGAAT
TACAGCCACTAGCCATTGTGGACCAGCGACCTTCAAGCAGAGCCAGCAGTCGTGCCAGCAGCAGACCTCG
GCCTGATGACCTGGAGATCTACCCAGCTTTCTTGTACAAAGTGGTTCGATGGGATCCCGCCACCATGGTG
AGCAAGGGCGAGGAGGATAACATGGCCATCATCAAGGAGTTCATGCGCTTCAAGGTGCACATGGAGGGCT
CCGTGAACGGCCACGAGTTCGAGATCGAGGGCGAGGGCGAGGGCCGCCCCTACGAGGGCACCCAGACCGC
C
