>Addgene plasmid #49861 | pDEST-mCherry-GJA1-20k-N1 | addgene partial sequence | sequence record 76812 | mCherry-R 5'-TTGGTCACCTTCAGCTTGG-3'
TCGCCCTCGCCCTCGATCTCGAACTCGTGGCCGTTCACGGAGCCCTCCATGTGCACCTTGAAGCGCATGA
ACTCCTTGATGATGGCCATGTTATCCTCCTCGCCCTTGCTCACCATGGTGGCGGGATCCCATCGAACCAC
TTTGTACAAGAAAGCTGGGTAGATCTCCAGGTCATCAGGCCGAGGTCTGCTGCTGGCACGACTGCTGGCT
CTGCTTGAAGGTCGCTGGTCCACAATGGCTAGTGGCTGTAATTCATGTCCAGCAGCTAGTTTTTTTGAAT
TCTGGTTATCATCGGGGAAATCAAAAGGCTGTGCATGGGAGTTAGAGATGGTGCTTCCCGCCTGCCCTAG
TCGATTTTGTTCTGCACTGTAATTAGCCCAGTTTTGCTCACTTGCTTGCTTGTTGTAATTGCGGCAAGAA
GAATTGTTTCTGTCGCCAGTAACCAGCTTGTACCCAGGAGGAGATAGAGGCGAGAGGGGAGCGGTTGGTG
AGGAGCAGCCATTGAAATAAGCATATTTTTGAGACCCACAGTCTTTGGCAGGGCTCAGCGCACCACTGGT
CGCATGGTAAGGGTCGCTCTTTCCCTTAACCCGATCCTTAACGCCCTTGAAGAAAACATAGAAGAGTTCA
ATGATATTCAAGGCCAGGGACACCAAGGACACCACCAGCATGGTGAAGCCTGCTTTTTTGTACAAACTTG
TTTGATGCTAGCGGATCTGACGGTTCACTAAACCAGCTCTGCTTATATAGACCTCCCACCGTACACGCCT
ACCGCCCATTTGCGTCAATGGGGCGGAGTTGTTACGACATTTTGGAAAGTCCCGTTGATTTTGGTGCCAA
AACAAACTCCCATTGACGTCAATGGGGT
